>Addgene plasmid #111055 | pCMV-dLight1.3a | depositor full sequence | sequence record 208859 | pCMV-dLight1.3a sequence 6026 bps
GTGATGCGGTTTTGGCAGTACATCAATGGGCGTGGATAGCGGTTTGACTCACGGGGATTTCCAAGTCTCC
ACCCCATTGACGTCAATGGGAGTTTGTTTTGGCACCAAAATCAACGGGACTTTCCAAAATGTCGTAACAA
CTCCGCCCCATTGACGCAAATGGGCGGTAGGCGTGTACGGTGGGAGGTCTATATAAGCAGAGCTGGTTTA
GTGAACCGTCAGATCCGCTAGCGCTACCGGACTCAGATCTCGAGCTCAAGCTTACCGGTGCGCGCCATGA
AGACGATCATCGCCCTGAGCTACATCTTCTGCCTGGTGTTCGCCGACTACAAGGACGATGATGACGCCAT
GAGGACTCTGAACACCTCTGCCATGGACGGGACTGGGCTGGTGGTGGAGAGGGACTTCTCTGTTCGTATC
CTCACTGCCTGTTTCCTGTCGCTGCTCATCCTGTCCACGCTCCTGGGGAACACGCTGGTCTGTGCTGCCG
TTATCAGGTTCCGACACCTGCGGTCCAAGGTGACCAACTTCTTTGTCATCTCCTTGGCTGTGTCAGATCT
CTTGGTGGCCGTCCTGGTCATGCCCTGGAAGGCAGTGGCTGAGATTGCTGGCTTCTGGCCCTTTGGGTCC
TTCTGTAACATCTGGGTGGCCTTTGACATCATGTGCTCCACTGCATCCATCCTCAACCTCTGTGTGATCA
GCGTGGACAGGTATTGGGCTATCTCCAGCCCTTTCCGGTATGAGAGAAAGATGACCCCCAAGGCAGCCTT
CATCCTGATCAGTGTGGCATGGACCTTGTCTGTACTCATCTCCTTCATCCCAGTGCAGCTCAGCTGGCAC
AAGGCAAAACCCACAAGCCCCTCTGATGGAAATGCCACTTCCCTGGCTGAGACCATAGACAACTGTGACT
CCAGCCTCAGCAGGACATATGCCATCTCATCCTCTGTAATCAGCTTTTACATCCCTGTGGCCATCATGAT
TGTCACCTACACCAGGATCTACAGGATTGCTCAGAAACAGCTGAGCTCACTCATTAACGTCTATATCAAG
GCCGACAAGCAGAAGAACGGCATCAAGGCGAACTTCAAGATCCGCCACAACATCGAGGACGGCGGCGTGC
AGCTCGCCTACCACTACCAGCAGAACACCCCCATCGGCGACGGCCCCGTGCTGCTGCCCGACAACCACTA
CCTGAGCGTGCAGTCCAAACTTTCGAAAGACCCCAACGAGAAGCGCGATCACATGGTCCTGCTGGAGTTC
GTGACCGCCGCCGGGATCACTCTCGGCATGGACGAGCTGTACAAGGGCGGTACCGGAGGGAGCATGGTGA
GCAAGGGCGAGGAGCTGTTCACCGGGGTGGTGCCCATCCTGGTCGAGCTGGACGGCGACGTAAACGGCCA
CAAGTTCAGCGTGTCCGGCGAGGGTGAGGGCGATGCCACCTACGGCAAGCTGACCCTGAAGTTCATCTGC
ACCACCGGCAAGCTGCCCGTGCCCTGGCCCACCCTCGTGACCACCCTGACCTACGGCGTGCAGTGCTTCA
GCCGCTACCCCGACCACATGAAGCAGCACGACTTCTTCAAGTCCGCCATGCCCGAAGGCTACATCCAGGA
GCGCACCATCTTCTTCAAGGACGACGGCAACTACAAGACCCGCGCCGAGGTGAAGTTCGAGGGCGACACC
CTGGTGAACCGCATCGAGCTGAAGGGCATCGACTTCAAGGAGGACGGCAACATCCTGGGGCACAAGCTGG
AGTACAACAATCATGACCAACTGAAAAGAGAAACTAAAGTCCTGAAGACTCTGTCGGTGATCATGGGTGT
GTTTGTGTGCTGTTGGCTACCTTTCTTCATCTTGAACTGCATTTTGCCCTTCTGTGGGTCTGGGGAGACG
CAGCCCTTCTGCATTGATTCCAACACCTTTGACGTGTTTGTGTGGTTTGGGTGGGCTAATTCATCCTTGA
ACCCCATCATTTATGCCTTTAATGCTGATTTTCGGAAGGCATTTTCAACCCTCTTAGGATGCTACAGACT
TTGCCCTGCGACGAATAATGCCATAGAGACGGTGAGTATCAATAACAATGGGGCCGCGATGTTTTCCAGC
CATCATGAGCCACGAGGCTCCATCTCCAAGGAGTGCAATCTGGTTTACCTGATCCCACATGCTGTGGGCT
CCTCTGAGGACCTGAAAAAGGAGGAGGCAGCTGGCATCGCCAGACCCTTGGAGAAGCTGTCCCCAGCCCT
ATCGGTCATATTGGACTATGACACTGACGTCTCTCTGGAGAAGATCCAACCCATCACACAAAACGGTCAG
CACCCAACCTGATGTACAGCGGCCGCGACTCTAGATCATAATCAGCCATACCACATTTGTAGAGGTTTTA
CTTGCTTTAAAAAACCTCCCACACCTCCCCCTGAACCTGAAACATAAAATGAATGCAATTGTTGTTGTTA
ACTTGTTTATTGCAGCTTATAATGGTTACAAATAAAGCAATAGCATCACAAATTTCACAAATAAAGCATT
TTTTTCACTGCATTCTAGTTGTGGTTTGTCCAAACTCATCAATGTATCTTAAGGCGTAAATTGTAAGCGT
TAATATTTTGTTAAAATTCGCGTTAAATTTTTGTTAAATCAGCTCATTTTTTAACCAATAGGCCGAAATC
GGCAAAATCCCTTATAAATCAAAAGAATAGACCGAGATAGGGT
[37 nt withheld, positions 2704-2740]
AAAGAACGTGGACTCCAACGTCAAAGG
[49 nt withheld, positions 2768-2816]
T
[91 nt withheld, positions 2818-2908]
G
[124 nt withheld, positions 2910-3033]
CAGGTGGCACTTTTCGGGGAAATGTGCGCGGAACCCCTATTTGTTTATTTTTCTAAATACATTCAAATAT
GTATCCGCTCATGAGACAATAACCCTGATAAATGCTTCAATAATATTGAAAAAGGAAGAGTCCTGAGGCG
GAAAGAACCAGCTGTGGAATGTGTGTCAGTTAGGGTGTGGAAAGTCCCCAGGCTCCCCAGCAGGCAGAAG
TATGCAAAGCATGCATCTCAATTAGTCAGCAACCAGGTGTGGAAAGTCCCCAGGCTCCCCAGCAGGCAGA
AGTATGCAAAGCATGCATCTCAATTAGTCAGCAACCATAGTCCCGCCCCTAACTCCGCCCATCCCGCCCC
TAACTCCGCCCAGTTCCGCCCATTCTCCGCCCCATGGCTGACTAATTTTTTTTATTTATGCAGAGGCCGA
GGCCGCCTCGGCCTCTGAGCTATTCCAGAAGTAGTGAGGAGGCTTTTTTGGAGGCCTAGGCTTTTGCAAA
GATCGATCAAGAGACAGGATGAGGATCGTTTCGCATGATTGAACAAGATGGATTGCACGCAGGTTCTCCG
GCCGCTTGGGTGGAGAGGCTATTCGGCTATGACTGGGCACAACAGACAATCGGCTGCTCTGATGCCGCCG
TGTTCCGGCTGTCAGCGCAGGGGCGCCCGGTTCTTTTTGTCAAGACCGACCTGTCCGGTGCCCTGAATGA
ACTGCAAGACGAGGCAGCGCGGCTATCGTGGCTGGCCACGACGGGCGTTCCTTGCGCAGCTGTGCTCGAC
GTTGTCACTGAAGCGGGAAGGGACTGGCTGCTATTGGGCGAAGTGCCGGGGCAGGATCTCCTGTCATCTC
ACCTTGCTCCTGCCGAGAAAGTATCCATCATGGCTGATGCAATGCGGCGGCTGCATACGCTTGATCCGGC
TACCTGCCCATTCGACCACCAAGCGAAACATCGCATCGAGCGAGCACGTACTCGGATGGAAGCCGGTCTT
GTCGATCAGGATGATCTGGACGAAGAGCATCAGGGGCTCGCGCCAGCCGAACTGTTCGCCAGGCTCAAGG
CGAGCATGCCCGACGGCGAGGATCTCGTCGTGACCCATGGCGATGCCTGCTTGCCGAATATCATGGTGGA
AAATGGCCGCTTTTCTGGATTCATCGACTGTGGCCGGCTGGGTGTGGCGGACCGCTATCAGGACATAGCG
TTGGCTACCCGTGATATTGCTGAAGAGCTTGGCGGCGAATGGGCTGACCGCTTCCTCGTGCTTTACGGTA
TCGCCGCTCCCGATTCGCAGCGCATCGCCTTCTATCGCCTTCTTGACGAGTTCTTCTGAGCGGGACTCTG
GGGTTCGAAATGACCGACCAAGCGACGCCCAACCTGCCATCACGAGATTTCGATTCCACCGCCGCCTTCT
ATGAAAGGTTGGGCTTCGGAATCGTTTTCCGGGACGCCGGCTGGATGATCCTCCAGCGCGGGGATCTCAT
GCTGGAGTTCTTCGCCCACCCTAGGGGGAGGCTAACTGAAACACGGAAGGAGACAATACCGGAAGGAACC
CGCGCTATGACGGCAATAAAAAGACAGAATAAAACGCACGGTGTTGGGTCGTTTGTTCATAAACGCGGGG
TTCGGTCCCAGGGCTGGCACTCTGTCGATACCCCACCGAGACCCCATTGGGGCCAATACGCCCGCGTTTC
TTCCTTTTCCCCACCCCACCCCCCAAGTTCGGGTGAAGGCCCAGGGCTCGCAGCCAACGTCGGGGCGGCA
GGCCCTGCCATAGCCTCAGGTTACTCATATATACTTTAGATTGATTTAAAACTTCATTTTTAATTTAAAA
GGATCTAGGTGAAGATCCTTTTTGATAATCTCATGACCAAAATCCCTTAACGTGAGTTTTCGTTCCACTG
AGCGTCAGACCCCGTAGAAAAGATCAAAGGATCTTCTTGAGATCCTTTTTTTCTGCGCGTAATCTGCTGC
TTGCAAACAAAAAAACCACCGCTACCAGCGGTGGTTTGTTTGCCGGATCAAGAGCTACCAACTCTTTTTC
CGAAGGTAACTGGCTTCAGCAGAGCGCAGATACCAAATACTGTCCTTCTAGTGTAGCCGTAGTTAGGCCA
CCACTTCAAGAACTCTGTAGCACCGCCTACATACCTCGCTCTGCTAATCCTGTTACCAGTGGCTGCTGCC
AGTGGCGATAAGTCGTGTCTTACCGGGTTGGACTCAAGACGATAGTTACCGGATAAGGCGCAGCGGTCGG
GCTGAACGGGGGGTTCGTGCACACAGCCCAGCTTGGAGCGAACGACCTACACCGAACTGAGATACCTACA
GCGTGAGCTATGAGAAAGCGCCACGCTTCCCGAAGGGAGAAAGGCGGACAGGTATCCGGTAAGCGGCAGG
GTCGGAACAGGAGAGCGCACGAGGGAGCTTCCAGGGGGAAACGCCTGGTATCTTTATAGTCCTGTCGGGT
TTCGCCACCTCTGACTTGAGCGTCGATTTTTGTGATGCTCGTCAGGGGGGCGGAGCCTATGGAAAAACGC
CAGCAACGCGGCCTTTTTACGGTTCCTGGCCTTTTGCTGGCCTTTTGCTCACATGTTCTTTCCTGCGTTA
TCCCCTGATTCTGTGGATAACCGTATTACCGCCATGCATTAGTTATTAATAGTAATCAATTACGGGGTCA
TTAGTTCATAGCCCATATATGGAGTTCCGCGTTACATAACTTACGGTAAATGGCCCGCCTGGCTGACCGC
CCAACGACCCCCGCCCATTGACGTCAATAATGACGTATGTTCCCATAGTAACGCCAATAGGGACTTTCCA
TTGACGTCAATGGGTGGAGTATTTACGGTAAACTGCCCACTTGGCAGTACATCAAGTGTATCATATGCCA
AGTACGCCCCCTATTGACGTCAATGACGGTAAATGGCCCGCCTGGCATTATGCCCAGTACATGACCTTAT
GGGACTTTCCTACTTGGCAGTACATCTACGTATTAGTCATCGCTATTACCATG
Features (pLannotate 1.2.2; 17 found; start..end, strand, type, name):
      1..204     +  promoter       CMV promoter: human cytomegalovirus (CMV) immediate early promoter
    227..263     +  misc_feature   MCS (fragment): multiple cloning site
    325..345     +  CDS            3xFLAG (fragment): three tandem FLAG® epitope tags
    469..1005    +  CDS            DRD1: DRD1_RABIT - Protein inferred from homology: Swiss-Prot protein existence level 3. Dopamine receptor whose activity is mediated by G proteins which activate adenylyl cyclase. From Oryctolagus cuniculus (Rabbit).
   1024..1758    +  CDS            cEGFP: cEGFP is a basic (constitutively fluorescent) green fluorescent protein published in 2008, derived from Aequorea victoria.
   1774..2001    +  CDS            Taar4 (fragment): TAAR4_MOUSE - Also known as Gm226. Experimental evidence at transcript level: Swiss-Prot protein existence level 2. Olfactory receptor specific for 2-phenylethylamine, a trace amine present at high concentration in the urine of carnivore species, playing a key role in fear and avoidance responses. 2-phenylethylamine acts as a kairomone in the chemical detection of carnivore odor and triggers fear in mice. This receptor is probably mediated by the G(s)- class of G-proteins which activate adenylate cyclase. From Mus musculus (Mouse).
   2344..2427    +  CDS            large T antigen (fragment): large T antigen from SV40 (simian virus 40)
   2450..2571    +  polyA_signal   SV40 poly(A) signal: SV40 polyadenylation signal
   2605..3033    -  rep_origin     f1 ori (sequence partly withheld): f1 bacteriophage origin of replication; arrow indicates direction of (+) strand synthesis
   3060..3164    +  promoter       AmpR promoter: bla
   3166..3523    +  promoter       SV40 promoter: SV40 enhancer and early promoter
   3558..4352    +  CDS            NeoR/KanR: aminoglycoside phosphotransferase from Tn5; aph(3')-II (or nptII); confers resistance to neomycin, kanamycin, and G418 (Geneticin®)
   4373..4525    +  CDS            ble (fragment): BLE_KLEPN - Experimental evidence at protein level: Swiss-Prot protein existence level 1. Binding protein with a strong affinity to the bleomycin family of antibiotics. Binds to CL990; an antimitotic-antibiotic compound. From Klebsiella pneumoniae.
   4584..4631    +  polyA_signal   HSV TK poly(A) signal: herpes simplex virus thymidine kinase polyadenylation signal (Cole and Stacy, 1985)
   4722..4738    -  polyA_signal   bGH poly(A) signal (fragment): bovine growth hormone polyadenylation signal
   4960..5548    +  rep_origin     ori: high-copy-number ColE1/pMB1/pBR322/pUC origin of replication
   5723..6026    +  enhancer       CMV enhancer: human cytomegalovirus immediate early enhancer
