>Addgene plasmid #111055 | pCMV-dLight1.3a | addgene full sequence | sequence record 215081 | Addgene NGS Result
GTGATGCGGTTTTGGCAGTACATCAATGGGCGTGGATAGTGGTTTGACTCACGGGGATTTCCAAGTCTCC
ACCCCATTGACGTCAATGGGAGTTTGTTTTGGCACCAAAATCAACGGGACTTTCCAAAATGTCGTAACAA
CTCCGCCCCATTGACGCAAATGGGCGGTAGGCGTGTACGGTGGGAGGTCTATATAAGCAGAGCTGGTTTA
GTGAACCGTCAGATCCGCTAGCGCTACCGGACTCAGATCTCGAGCTCAAGCTTACCGGTGCGCGCCATGA
AGACGATCATCGCCCTGAGCTACATCTTCTGCCTGGTGTTCGCCGACTACAAGGACGATGATGACGCCAT
GAGGACTCTGAACACCTCTGCCATGGACGGGACTGGGCTGGTGGTGGAGAGGGACTTCTCTGTTCGTATC
CTCACTGCCTGTTTCCTGTCGCTGCTCATCCTGTCCACGCTCCTGGGGAACACGCTGGTCTGTGCTGCCG
TTATCAGGTTCCGACACCTGCGGTCCAAGGTGACCAACTTCTTTGTCATCTCCTTGGCTGTGTCAGATCT
CTTGGTGGCCGTCCTGGTCATGCCCTGGAAGGCAGTGGCTGAGATTGCTGGCTTCTGGCCCTTTGGGTCC
TTCTGTAACATCTGGGTGGCCTTTGACATCATGTGCTCCACTGCATCCATCCTCAACCTCTGTGTGATCA
GCGTGGACAGGTATTGGGCTATCTCCAGCCCTTTCCGGTATGAGAGAAAGATGACCCCCAAGGCAGCCTT
CATCCTGATCAGTGTGGCATGGACCTTGTCTGTACTCATCTCCTTCATCCCAGTGCAGCTCAGCTGGCAC
AAGGCAAAACCCACAAGCCCCTCTGATGGAAATGCCACTTCCCTGGCTGAGACCATAGACAACTGTGACT
CCAGCCTCAGCAGGACATATGCCATCTCATCCTCTGTAATCAGCTTTTACATCCCTGTGGCCATCATGAT
TGTCACCTACACCAGGATCTACAGGATTGCTCAGAAACAGCTGAGCTCACTCATTAACGTCTATATCAAG
GCCGACAAGCAGAAGAACGGCATCAAGGCGAACTTCAAGATCCGCCACAACATCGAGGACGGCGGCGTGC
AGCTCGCCTACCACTACCAGCAGAACACCCCCATCGGCGACGGCCCCGTGCTGCTGCCCGACAACCACTA
CCTGAGCGTGCAGTCCAAACTTTCGAAAGACCCCAACGAGAAGCGCGATCACATGGTCCTGCTGGAGTTC
GTGACCGCCGCCGGGATCACTCTCGGCATGGACGAGCTGTACAAGGGCGGTACCGGAGGGAGCATGGTGA
GCAAGGGCGAGGAGCTGTTCACCGGGGTGGTGCCCATCCTGGTCGAGCTGGACGGCGACGTAAACGGCCA
CAAGTTCAGCGTGTCCGGCGAGGGTGAGGGCGATGCCACCTACGGCAAGCTGACCCTGAAGTTCATCTGC
ACCACCGGCAAGCTGCCCGTGCCCTGGCCCACCCTCGTGACCACCCTGACCTACGGCGTGCAGTGCTTCA
GCCGCTACCCCGACCACATGAAGCAGCACGACTTCTTCAAGTCCGCCATGCCCGAAGGCTACATCCAGGA
GCGCACCATCTTCTTCAAGGACGACGGCAACTACAAGACCCGCGCCGAGGTGAAGTTCGAGGGCGACACC
CTGGTGAACCGCATCGAGCTGAAGGGCATCGACTTCAAGGAGGACGGCAACATCCTGGGGCACAAGCTGG
AGTACAACAATCATGACCAACTGAAAAGAGAAACTAAAGTCCTGAAGACTCTGTCGGTGATCATGGGTGT
GTTTGTGTGCTGTTGGCTACCTTTCTTCATCTTGAACTGCATTTTGCCCTTCTGTGGGTCTGGGGAGACG
CAGCCCTTCTGCATTGATTCCAACACCTTTGACGTGTTTGTGTGGTTTGGGTGGGCTAATTCATCCTTGA
ACCCCATCATTTATGCCTTTAATGCTGATTTTCGGAAGGCATTTTCAACCCTCTTAGGATGCTACAGACT
TTGCCCTGCGACGAATAATGCCATAGAGACGGTGAGTATCAATAACAATGGGGCCGCGATGTTTTCCAGC
CATCATGAGCCACGAGGCTCCATCTCCAAGGAGTGCAATCTGGTTTACCTGATCCCACATGCTGTGGGCT
CCTCTGAGGACCTGAAAAAGGAGGAGGCAGCTGGCATCGCCAGACCCTTGGAGAAGCTGTCCCCAGCCCT
ATCGGTCATATTGGACTATGACACTGACGTCTCTCTGGAGAAGATCCAACCCATCACACAAAACGGTCAG
CACCCAACCTGATGTACAGCGGCCGCGACTCTAGATCATAATCAGCCATACCACATTTGTAGAGGTTTTA
CTTGCTTTAAAAAACCTCCCACACCTCCCCCTGAACCTGAAACATAAAATGAATGCAATTGTTGTTGTTA
ACTTGTTTATTGCAGCTTATAATGGTTACAAATAAAGCAATAGCATCACAAATTTCACAAATAAAGCATT
TTTTTCACTGCATTCTAGTTGTGGTTTGTCCAAACTCATCAATGTATCTTAAGGCGTAAATTGTAAGCGT
TAATATTTTGTTAAAATTCGCGTTAAATTTTTGTTAAATCAGCTCATTTTTTAACCAATAGGCCGAAATC
GGCAAAATCCCTTATAAATCAAAAGAATAGACCGAGATAGGGT
[37 nt withheld, positions 2704-2740]
AAAGAACGTGGACTCCAACGTCAAAGGGCGAAAAACCGTCTATCAGGGCGATGGCCACTACGTGAACCAT
CACCCT
[91 nt withheld, positions 2817-2907]
G
[124 nt withheld, positions 2909-3032]
CAGGTGGCACTTTTCGGGGAAATGTGCGCGGAACCCCTATTTGTTTATTTTTCTAAATACATTCAAATAT
GTATCCGCTCATGAGACAATAACCCTGATAAATGCTTCAATAATATTGAAAAAGGAAGAGTCCTGAGGCG
GAAAGAACCAGCTGTGGAATGTGTGTCAGTTAGGGTGTGGAAAGTCCCCAGGCTCCCCAGCAGGCAGAAG
TATGCAAAGCATGCATCTCAATTAGTCAGCAACCAGGTGTGGAAAGTCCCCAGGCTCCCCAGCAGGCAGA
AGTATGCAAAGCATGCATCTCAATTAGTCAGCAACCATAGTCCCGCCCCTAACTCCGCCCATCCCGCCCC
TAACTCCGCCCAGTTCCGCCCATTCTCCGCCCCATGGCTGACTAATTTTTTTTATTTATGCAGAGGCCGA
GGCCGCCTCGGCCTCTGAGCTATTCCAGAAGTAGTGAGGAGGCTTTTTTGGAGGCCTAGGCTTTTGCAAA
GATCGATCAAGAGACAGGATGAGGATCGTTTCGCATGATTGAACAAGATGGATTGCACGCAGGTTCTCCG
GCCGCTTGGGTGGAGAGGCTATTCGGCTATGACTGGGCACAACAGACAATCGGCTGCTCTGATGCCGCCG
TGTTCCGGCTGTCAGCGCAGGGGCGCCCGGTTCTTTTTGTCAAGACCGACCTGTCCGGTGCCCTGAATGA
ACTGCAAGACGAGGCAGCGCGGCTATCGTGGCTGGCCACGACGGGCGTTCCTTGCGCAGCTGTGCTCGAC
GTTGTCACTGAAGCGGGAAGGGACTGGCTGCTATTGGGCGAAGTGCCGGGGCAGGATCTCCTGTCATCTC
ACCTTGCTCCTGCCGAGAAAGTATCCATCATGGCTGATGCAATGCGGCGGCTGCATACGCTTGATCCGGC
TACCTGCCCATTCGACCACCAAGCGAAACATCGCATCGAGCGAGCACGTACTCGGATGGAAGCCGGTCTT
GTCGATCAGGATGATCTGGACGAAGAGCATCAGGGGCTCGCGCCAGCCGAACTGTTCGCCAGGCTCAAGG
CGAGCATGCCCGACGGCGAGGATCTCGTCGTGACCCATGGCGATGCCTGCTTGCCGAATATCATGGTGGA
AAATGGCCGCTTTTCTGGATTCATCGACTGTGGCCGGCTGGGTGTGGCGGACCGCTATCAGGACATAGCG
TTGGCTACCCGTGATATTGCTGAAGAGCTTGGCGGCGAATGGGCTGACCGCTTCCTCGTGCTTTACGGTA
TCGCCGCTCCCGATTCGCAGCGCATCGCCTTCTATCGCCTTCTTGACGAGTTCTTCTGAGCGGGACTCTG
GGGTTCGAAATGACCGACCAAGCGACGCCCAACCTGCCATCACGAGATTTCGATTCCACCGCCGCCTTCT
ATGAAAGGTTGGGCTTCGGAATCGTTTTCCGGGACGCCGGCTGGATGATCCTCCAGCGCGGGGATCTCAT
GCTGGAGTTCTTCGCCCACCCTAGGGGGAGGCTAACTGAAACACGGAAGGAGACAATACCGGAAGGAACC
CGCGCTATGACGGCAATAAAAAGACAGAATAAAACGCACGGTGTTGGGTCGTTTGTTCATAAACGCGGGG
TTCGGTCCCAGGGCTGGCACTCTGTCGATACCCCACCGAGACCCCATTGGGGCCAATACGCCCGCGTTTC
TTCCTTTTCCCCACCCCACCCCCCAAGTTCGGGTGAAGGCCCAGGGCTCGCAGCCAACGTCGGGGCGGCA
GGCCCTGCCATAGCCTCAGGTTACTCATATATACTTTAGATTGATTTAAAACTTCATTTTTAATTTAAAA
GGATCTAGGTGAAGATCCTTTTTGATAATCTCATGACCAAAATCCCTTAACGTGAGTTTTCGTTCCACTG
AGCGTCAGACCCCGTAGAAAAGATCAAAGGATCTTCTTGAGATCCTTTTTTTCTGCGCGTAATCTGCTGC
TTGCAAACAAAAAAACCACCGCTACCAGCGGTGGTTTGTTTGCCGGATCAAGAGCTACCAACTCTTTTTC
CGAAGGTAACTGGCTTCAGCAGAGCGCAGATACCAAATACTGTTCTTCTAGTGTAGCCGTAGTTAGGCCA
CCACTTCAAGAACTCTGTAGCACCGCCTACATACCTCGCTCTGCTAATCCTGTTACCAGTGGCTGCTGCC
AGTGGCGATAAGTCGTGTCTTACCGGGTTGGACTCAAGACGATAGTTACCGGATAAGGCGCAGCGGTCGG
GCTGAACGGGGGGTTCGTGCACACAGCCCAGCTTGGAGCGAACGACCTACACCGAACTGAGATACCTACA
GCGTGAGCTATGAGAAAGCGCCACGCTTCCCGAAGGGAGAAAGGCGGACAGGTATCCGGTAAGCGGCAGG
GTCGGAACAGGAGAGCGCACGAGGGAGCTTCCAGGGGGAAACGCCTGGTATCTTTATAGTCCTGTCGGGT
TTCGCCACCTCTGACTTGAGCGTCGATTTTTGTGATGCTCGTCAGGGGGGCGGAGCCTATGGAAAAACGC
CAGCAACGCGGCCTTTTTACGGTTCCTGGCCTTTTGCTGGCCTTTTGCTCACATGTTCTTTCCTGCGTTA
TCCCCTGATTCTGTGGATAACCGTATTACCGCCATGCATTAGTTATTAATAGTAATCAATTACGGGGTCA
TTAGTTCATAGCCCATATATGGAGTTCCGCGTTACATAACTTACGGTAAATGGCCCGCCTGGCTGACCGC
CCAACGACCCCCGCCCATTGACGTCAATAATGACGTATGTTCCCATAGTAACGCCAATAGGGACTTTCCA
TTGACGTCAATGGGTGGAGTATTTACGGTAAACTGCCCACTTGGCAGTACATCAAGTGTATCATATGCCA
AGTACGCCCCCTATTGACGTCAATGACGGTAAATGGCCCGCCTGGCATTATGCCCAGTACATGACCTTAT
GGGACTTTCCTACTTGGCAGTACATCTACGTATTAGTCATCGCTATTACCATG
Features (pLannotate 1.2.2; 18 found; start..end, strand, type, name):
     73..90      -  promoter       CMV promoter (fragment): human cytomegalovirus (CMV) immediate early promoter
    153..204     +  promoter       CMVd2 promoter: truncated human cytomegalovirus (CMV) immediate early promoter that yields moderately reduced expression relative to the full-length promoter
    227..263     +  misc_feature   MCS (fragment): multiple cloning site
    325..345     +  CDS            3xFLAG (fragment): three tandem FLAG® epitope tags
    469..1005    +  CDS            DRD1: DRD1_RABIT - Protein inferred from homology: Swiss-Prot protein existence level 3. Dopamine receptor whose activity is mediated by G proteins which activate adenylyl cyclase. From Oryctolagus cuniculus (Rabbit).
   1024..1758    +  CDS            cEGFP: cEGFP is a basic (constitutively fluorescent) green fluorescent protein published in 2008, derived from Aequorea victoria.
   1774..2001    +  CDS            Taar4 (fragment): TAAR4_MOUSE - Also known as Gm226. Experimental evidence at transcript level: Swiss-Prot protein existence level 2. Olfactory receptor specific for 2-phenylethylamine, a trace amine present at high concentration in the urine of carnivore species, playing a key role in fear and avoidance responses. 2-phenylethylamine acts as a kairomone in the chemical detection of carnivore odor and triggers fear in mice. This receptor is probably mediated by the G(s)- class of G-proteins which activate adenylate cyclase. From Mus musculus (Mouse).
   2344..2427    +  CDS            large T antigen (fragment): large T antigen from SV40 (simian virus 40)
   2450..2571    +  polyA_signal   SV40 poly(A) signal: SV40 polyadenylation signal
   2578..3032    -  rep_origin     f1 ori (sequence partly withheld): f1 bacteriophage origin of replication; arrow indicates direction of (+) strand synthesis
   3059..3163    +  promoter       AmpR promoter: bla
   3165..3522    +  promoter       SV40 promoter: SV40 enhancer and early promoter
   3557..4351    +  CDS            NeoR/KanR: aminoglycoside phosphotransferase from Tn5; aph(3')-II (or nptII); confers resistance to neomycin, kanamycin, and G418 (Geneticin®)
   4372..4524    +  CDS            ble (fragment): BLE_KLEPN - Experimental evidence at protein level: Swiss-Prot protein existence level 1. Binding protein with a strong affinity to the bleomycin family of antibiotics. Binds to CL990; an antimitotic-antibiotic compound. From Klebsiella pneumoniae.
   4583..4630    +  polyA_signal   HSV TK poly(A) signal: herpes simplex virus thymidine kinase polyadenylation signal (Cole and Stacy, 1985)
   4721..4737    -  polyA_signal   bGH poly(A) signal (fragment): bovine growth hormone polyadenylation signal
   4959..5547    +  rep_origin     ori: high-copy-number ColE1/pMB1/pBR322/pUC origin of replication
   5722..6025    +  enhancer       CMV enhancer: human cytomegalovirus immediate early enhancer
