[The description below was written by a language model from this plasmid's Addgene catalogue record and pLannotate feature annotations shown in this document.]
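Description:
pCMV-dLight1.3a is a mammalian expression plasmid built on the pEGFP-N1 backbone, about 6.0 kb in total, that expresses the genetically encoded dopamine sensor dLight1.3a. It is maintained at high copy in E. coli through a ColE1/pUC-type origin and selected with kanamycin. The NeoR/KanR aminoglycoside phosphotransferase gene sits behind tandem bacterial (bla) and SV40 early promoters and ends in an HSV TK polyadenylation signal, so the same marker can also give G418 selection in mammalian cells. An f1 origin is also present.

The roughly 2 kb synthetic insert was cloned between HindIII and NotI, both of which are retained. It carries an N-terminal FLAG epitope, which the annotation picks up as a short match to a FLAG tag. The open reading frame is annotated as a dopamine D1 receptor segment, then a GFP-derived module, then a further aminergic GPCR-like segment. The last segment is labelled by homology as a Taar4 fragment but most plausibly represents the remaining receptor sequence. This layout fits a sensor design in which a fluorescent protein module is inserted within the receptor so that dopamine binding changes fluorescence. An SV40 poly(A) signal terminates the transcript.

The catalogue lists the promoter as CAG, but both the depositor and the sequencing-derived feature tables show a CMV enhancer and immediate-early promoter upstream of the insert. This agrees with the plasmid name and backbone, and no CAG elements are annotated. The construct is intended for transient expression in cultured mammalian cells, for example to characterise or image dopamine responses optically.
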