Addgene plasmid #111055: pCMV-dLight1.3a
Purpose: Expresses dLight1.3a in mammalian cells
Depositing lab: Lin Tian. Depositing organization: University of California, Davis. Publication: Ultrafast neuronal imaging of dopamine dynamics with designed genetically encoded sensors. Patriarchi T, Cho JR, Merten K, Howe MW, Marley A, Xiong WH, Folk RW, Broussard GJ, Liang R, Jang MJ, Zhong H, Dombeck D, von Zastrow M, Nimmerjahn A, Gradinaru V, Williams JT, Tian L. Science. 2018 Jun 29;360(6396). pii: science.aat4422. doi: 10.1126/science.aat4422. Epub 2018 May 31. PubMed 29853555.
Backbone
  Vector backbone: pEGFP_N1
  Backbone size w/o insert (bp): 3983
  Total vector size (bp): 6029
  Vector type: Mammalian Expression
Growth in bacteria
  Bacterial resistance: Kanamycin, 50 μg/mL
  Growth temperature: 37°C
  Growth strain: DH5alpha
  Copy number: High Copy
Gene/Insert
  Gene/Insert name: dLight1.3a
  Species: Synthetic
  Insert size (bp): 2046
  GenBank ID: MH244551
  Promoter: CAG
  Tag / fusion protein: Flag tag (N terminal on insert)
  Cloning method: Restriction Enzyme; 5′ cloning site HindIII (not destroyed); 3′ cloning site NotI (not destroyed)
  Sequencing primers: 5′ gtggatagcggtttgactcacgggg; 3′ ggtgtgggaggttttttaaagcaagtaaaacc
Terms and licenses: Academic/Nonprofit Terms; Industry Terms: Not Available to Industry
How to cite: pCMV-dLight1.3a was a gift from Lin Tian (Addgene plasmid # 111055 ; http://n2t.net/addgene:111055 ; RRID:Addgene_111055)
